>Addgene plasmid #115844 | pcDNA3.1 FLAG-SIV-RCM-vpx | addgene full sequence | sequence record 232659 | Addgene NGS Result
GACGGATCGGGAGATCTCCCGATCCCCTATGGTGCACTCTCAGTACAATCTGCTCTGATGCCGCATAGTT
AAGCCAGTATCTGCTCCCTGCTTGTGTGTTGGAGGTCGCTGAGTAGTGCGCGAGCAAAATTTAAGCTACA
ACAAGGCAAGGCTTGACCGACAATTGCATGAAGAATCTGCTTAGGGTTAGGCGTTTTGCGCTGCTTCGCG
ATGTACGGGCCAGATATACGCGTTGACATTGATTATTGACTAGTTATTAATAGTAATCAATTACGGGGTC
ATTAGTTCATAGCCCATATATGGAGTTCCGCGTTACATAACTTACGGTAAATGGCCCGCCTGGCTGACCG
CCCAACGACCCCCGCCCATTGACGTCAATAATGACGTATGTTCCCATAGTAACGCCAATAGGGACTTTCC
ATTGACGTCAATGGGTGGAGTATTTACGGTAAACTGCCCACTTGGCAGTACATCAAGTGTATCATATGCC
AAGTACGCCCCCTATTGACGTCAATGACGGTAAATGGCCCGCCTGGCATTATGCCCAGTACATGACCTTA
TGGGACTTTCCTACTTGGCAGTACATCTACGTATTAGTCATCGCTATTACCATGGTGATGCGGTTTTGGC
AGTACATCAATGGGCGTGGATAGCGGTTTGACTCACGGGGATTTCCAAGTCTCCACCCCATTGACGTCAA
TGGGAGTTTGTTTTGGCACCAAAATCAACGGGACTTTCCAAAATGTCGTAACAACTCCGCCCCATTGACG
CAAATGGGCGGTAGGCGTGTACGGTGGGAGGTCTATATAAGCAGAGCTCTCTGGCTAACTAGAGAACCCA
CTGCTTACTGGCTTATCGAAATTAATACGACTCACTATAGGGAGACCCAAGCTGGCTAGCGTTTAAACGG
GCCCTCTAGAGCCGCCATGGATTATAAAGATGACGATGACAAAGACTATAAAGACGATGACGACAAAGAT
TACAAGGACGACGACGACAAAGCGGCCGCTATGGCAGAACGGGCCCCTGAGGTGCCTACCGGCGCGGGAG
AAGTTGAGTTTCAACCGTGGCTGGCACGAATGCTCTATGAAATCAATCAAGAGGCCAGGCTGCACTTTCA
TCCTGAGTTTATCTTTAGACTTTGGCGCACTTGTGTAGAACACTGGCATGACGAGTTGGGTCGCTCCCTC
GAATACGCTGGGTATAGATACCTCCTCTTGATGCAAAAGGCCCTCTTCACTCACATGCGCAGCGGCTGCA
GATTGCGGCACGGAGATCCTCCCAGACAGAGAGGCGAGCGGGTTCCGATTCTGCCTGGCATGCAGTAACC
CGGGGAATTCCACCACACTGGACTAGTGGATCCGAGCTCGGTACCAAGCTTAAGTTTAAACCGCTGATCA
GCCTCGACTGTGCCTTCTAGTTGCCAGCCATCTGTTGTTTGCCCCTCCCCCGTGCCTTCCTTGACCCTGG
AAGGTGCCACTCCCACTGTCCTTTCCTAATAAAATGAGGAAATTGCATCGCATTGTCTGAGTAGGTGTCA
TTCTATTCTGGGGGGTGGGGTGGGGCAGGACAGCAAGGGGGAGGATTGGGAAGACAATAGCAGGCATGCT
GGGGATGCGGTGGGCTCTATGGCTTCTGAGGCGGAAAGAACCAGCTGGGGCTCTAGGGGGTATCCCC
[124 nt withheld, positions 1678-1801]
C
[91 nt withheld, positions 1803-1893]
A
[49 nt withheld, positions 1895-1943]
CCTTTGACGTTGGAGTCCACGTTCTTT
[37 nt withheld, positions 1971-2007]
ACCCTATCTCGGTCTATTCTTTTGATTTATAAGGGATTTTGCCGATTTCGGCCTATTGGTTAAAAAATGA
GCTGATTTAACAAAAATTTAACGCGAATTAATTCTGTGGAATGTGTGTCAGTTAGGGTGTGGAAAGTCCC
CAGGCTCCCCAGCAGGCAGAAGTATGCAAAGCATGCATCTCAATTAGTCAGCAACCAGGTGTGGAAAGTC
CCCAGGCTCCCCAGCAGGCAGAAGTATGCAAAGCATGCATCTCAATTAGTCAGCAACCATAGTCCCGCCC
CTAACTCCGCCCATCCCGCCCCTAACTCCGCCCAGTTCCGCCCATTCTCCGCCCCATGGCTGACTAATTT
TTTTTATTTATGCAGAGGCCGAGGCCGCCTCTGCCTCTGAGCTATTCCAGAAGTAGTGAGGAGGCTTTTT
TGGAGGCCTAGGCTTTTGCAAAAAGCTCCCGGGAGCTTGTATATCCATTTTCGGATCTGATCAAGAGACA
GGATGAGGATCGTTTCGCATGATTGAACAAGATGGATTGCACGCAGGTTCTCCGGCCGCTTGGGTGGAGA
GGCTATTCGGCTATGACTGGGCACAACAGACAATCGGCTGCTCTGATGCCGCCGTGTTCCGGCTGTCAGC
GCAGGGGCGCCCGGTTCTTTTTGTCAAGACCGACCTGTCCGGTGCCCTGAATGAACTGCAGGACGAGGCA
GCGCGGCTATCGTGGCTGGCCACGACGGGCGTTCCTTGCGCAGCTGTGCTCGACGTTGTCACTGAAGCGG
GAAGGGACTGGCTGCTATTGGGCGAAGTGCCGGGGCAGGATCTCCTGTCATCTCACCTTGCTCCTGCCGA
GAAAGTATCCATCATGGCTGATGCAATGCGGCGGCTGCATACGCTTGATCCGGCTACCTGCCCATTCGAC
CACCAAGCGAAACATCGCATCGAGCGAGCACGTACTCGGATGGAAGCCGGTCTTGTCGATCAGGATGATC
TGGACGAAGAGCATCAGGGGCTCGCGCCAGCCGAACTGTTCGCCAGGCTCAAGGCGCGCATGCCCGACGG
CGAGGATCTCGTCGTGACCCATGGCGATGCCTGCTTGCCGAATATCATGGTGGAAAATGGCCGCTTTTCT
GGATTCATCGACTGTGGCCGGCTGGGTGTGGCGGACCGCTATCAGGACATAGCGTTGGCTACCCGTGATA
TTGCTGAAGAGCTTGGCGGCGAATGGGCTGACCGCTTCCTCGTGCTTTACGGTATCGCCGCTCCCGATTC
GCAGCGCATCGCCTTCTATCGCCTTCTTGACGAGTTCTTCTGAGCGGGACTCTGGGGTTCGAAATGACCG
ACCAAGCGACGCCCAACCTGCCATCACGAGATTTCGATTCCACCGCCGCCTTCTATGAAAGGTTGGGCTT
CGGAATCGTTTTCCGGGACGCCGGCTGGATGATCCTCCAGCGCGGGGATCTCATGCTGGAGTTCTTCGCC
CACCCCAACTTGTTTATTGCAGCTTATAATGGTTACAAATAAAGCAATAGCATCACAAATTTCACAAATA
AAGCATTTTTTTCACTGCATTCTAGTTGTGGTTTGTCCAAACTCATCAATGTATCTTATCATGTCTGTAT
ACCGTCGACCTCTAGCTAGAGCTTGGCGTAATCATGGTCATAGCTGTTTCCTGTGTGAAATTGTTATCCG
CTCACAATTCCACACAACATACGAGCCGGAAGCATAAAGTGTAAAGCCTGGGGTGCCTAATGAGTGAGCT
AACTCACATTAATTGCGTTGCGCTCACTGCCCGCTTTCCAGTCGGGAAACCTGTCGTGCCAGCTGCATTA
ATGAATCGGCCAACGCGCGGGGAGAGGCGGTTTGCGTATTGGGCGCTCTTCCGCTTCCTCGCTCACTGAC
TCGCTGCGCTCGGTCGTTCGGCTGCGGCGAGCGGTATCAGCTCACTCAAAGGCGGTAATACGGTTATCCA
CAGAATCAGGGGATAACGCAGGAAAGAACATGTGAGCAAAAGGCCAGCAAAAGGCCAGGAACCGTAAAAA
GGCCGCGTTGCTGGCGTTTTTCCATAGGCTCCGCCCCCCTGACGAGCATCACAAAAATCGACGCTCAAGT
CAGAGGTGGCGAAACCCGACAGGACTATAAAGATACCAGGCGTTTCCCCCTGGAAGCTCCCTCGTGCGCT
CTCCTGTTCCGACCCTGCCGCTTACCGGATACCTGTCCGCCTTTCTCCCTTCGGGAAGCGTGGCGCTTTC
TCATAGCTCACGCTGTAGGTATCTCAGTTCGGTGTAGGTCGTTCGCTCCAAGCTGGGCTGTGTGCACGAA
CCCCCCGTTCAGCCCGACCGCTGCGCCTTATCCGGTAACTATCGTCTTGAGTCCAACCCGGTAAGACACG
ACTTATCGCCACTGGCAGCAGCCACTGGTAACAGGATTAGCAGAGCGAGGTATGTAGGCGGTGCTACAGA
GTTCTTGAAGTGGTGGCCTAACTACGGCTACACTAGAAGAACAGTATTTGGTATCTGCGCTCTGCTGAAG
CCAGTTACCTTCGGAAAAAGAGTTGGTAGCTCTTGATCCGGCAAACAAACCACCGCTGGTAGCGGTGGTT
TTTTTGTTTGCAAGCAGCAGATTACGCGCAGAAAAAAAGGATCTCAAGAAGATCCTTTGATCTTTTCTAC
GGGGTCTGACGCTCAGTGGAACGAAAACTCACGTTAAGGGATTTTGGTCATGAGATTATCAAAAAGGATC
TTCACCTAGATCCTTTTAAATTAAAAATGAAGTTTTAAATCAATCTAAAGTATATATGAGTAAACTTGGT
CTGACAGTTACCAATGCTTAATCAGTGAGGCACCTATCTCAGCGATCTGTCTATTTCGTTCATCCATAGT
TGCCTGACTCCCCGTCGTGTAGATAACTACGATACGGGAGGGCTTACCATCTGGCCCCAGTGCTGCAATG
ATACCGCGAGACCCACGCTCACCGGCTCCAGATTTATCAGCAATAAACCAGCCAGCCGGAAGGGCCGAGC
GCAGAAGTGGTCCTGCAACTTTATCCGCCTCCATCCAGTCTATTAATTGTTGCCGGGAAGCTAGAGTAAG
TAGTTCGCCAGTTAATAGTTTGCGCAACGTTGTTGCCATTGCTACAGGCATCGTGGTGTCACGCTCGTCG
TTTGGTATGGCTTCATTCAGCTCCGGTTCCCAACGATCAAGGCGAGTTACATGATCCCCCATGTTGTGCA
AAAAAGCGGTTAGCTCCTTCGGTCCTCCGATCGTTGTCAGAAGTAAGTTGGCCGCAGTGTTATCACTCAT
GGTTATGGCAGCACTGCATAATTCTCTTACTGTCATGCCATCCGTAAGATGCTTTTCTGTGACTGGTGAG
TACTCAACCAAGTCATTCTGAGAATAGTGTATGCGGCGACCGAGTTGCTCTTGCCCGGCGTCAATACGGG
ATAATACCGCGCCACATAGCAGAACTTTAAAAGTGCTCATCATTGGAAAACGTTCTTCGGGGCGAAAACT
CTCAAGGATCTTACCGCTGTTGAGATCCAGTTCGATGTAACCCACTCGTGCACCCAACTGATCTTCAGCA
TCTTTTACTTTCACCAGCGTTTCTGGGTGAGCAAAAACAGGAAGGCAAAATGCCGCAAAAAAGGGAATAA
GGGCGACACGGAAATGTTGAATACTCATACTCTTCCTTTTTCAATATTATTGAAGCATTTATCAGGGTTA
TTGTCTCATGAGCGGATACATATTTGAATGTATTTAGAAAAATAAACAAATAGGGGTTCCGCGCACATTT
CCCCGAAAAGTGCCACCTGACGTC
Features (pLannotate 1.2.2; 21 found; start..end, strand, type, name):
     28..80      -  misc_feature   bom (fragment): basis of mobility region from pBR322
    235..614     +  enhancer       CMV enhancer: human cytomegalovirus immediate early enhancer
    615..818     +  promoter       CMV promoter: human cytomegalovirus (CMV) immediate early promoter
    814..847     +  LTR            5' LTR (truncated) (fragment): truncated 5' long terminal repeat (LTR) from HIV-1
    863..881     +  promoter       T7 promoter: promoter for bacteriophage T7 RNA polymerase
    978..1000    +  CDS            FLAG (fragment): FLAG® epitope tag, followed by an enterokinase cleavage site
   1017..1262    +  CDS            vpx (fragment): VPX_SIVMK - Protein inferred from homology: Swiss-Prot protein existence level 3. Plays a role in nuclear translocation of the viral pre- integration complex (PIC), thus is required for the virus to infect non-dividing cells. Targets specific host proteins for degradation by the 26S proteasome. Acts by associating with the cellular CUL4A-DDB1 E3 ligase complex through direct interaction with host VPRPB/DCAF-1. This change in the E3 ligase substrate specificity results in the degradation of host SAMHD1. In turn, SAMHD1 depletion allows viral replication in host myeloid cells by preventing SAMHD
   1408..1632    +  polyA_signal   bGH poly(A) signal: bovine growth hormone polyadenylation signal
   1636..1657    +  promoter       SV40 promoter (fragment): SV40 enhancer and early promoter
   1678..2106    +  rep_origin     f1 ori (sequence partly withheld): f1 bacteriophage origin of replication; arrow indicates direction of (+) strand synthesis
   2120..2449    +  promoter       SV40 promoter: SV40 enhancer and early promoter
   2516..3307    +  CDS            neo: KKA2_KLEPN - Also known as kan, nptII. Experimental evidence at protein level: Swiss-Prot protein existence level 1. Resistance to kanamycin, neomycin, paromomycin, ribostamycin, butirosin and gentamicin B. From Klebsiella pneumoniae.
   3331..3489    +  CDS            ble (fragment): BLE_KLEPN - Experimental evidence at protein level: Swiss-Prot protein existence level 1. Binding protein with a strong affinity to the bleomycin family of antibiotics. Binds to CL990; an antimitotic-antibiotic compound. From Klebsiella pneumoniae.
   3484..3605    +  polyA_signal   SV40 poly(A) signal: SV40 polyadenylation signal
   3678..3694    -  protein_bind   lac operator: The lac repressor binds to the lac operator to inhibit transcription in E. coli. This inhibition can be relieved by adding lactose or isopropyl-β-D-thiogalactopyranoside (IPTG). lac repressor encoded by lacI
   3702..3732    -  promoter       lac promoter: promoter for the E. coli lac operon
   3747..3768    -  protein_bind   CAP binding site: CAP binding activates transcription in the presence of cAMP. E. coli catabolite activator protein
   3781..3873    -  CDS            lacI (fragment): lac repressor; lacI; The lac repressor binds to the lac operator to inhibit transcription in E. coli. This inhibition can be relieved by adding lactose or isopropyl-β-D-thiogalactopyranoside (IPTG).
   4056..4644    -  rep_origin     ori: high-copy-number ColE1/pMB1/pBR322/pUC origin of replication
   4815..5675    -  CDS            AmpR: β-lactamase; bla; confers resistance to ampicillin, carbenicillin, and related antibiotics
   5676..5780    -  promoter       AmpR promoter: bla
