[The description below was written by a language model from this plasmid's Addgene catalogue record and pLannotate feature annotations shown in this document.]
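Description:
pcDNA3.1 FLAG-SIV-RCM-vpx is a mammalian expression plasmid of about 5.8 kb, built on the pcDNA3.1(-) backbone, that encodes a codon-optimized Vpx accessory protein from SIVRCM (an SIV strain designated RCM) carrying an N-terminal 3x-FLAG epitope tag. It is propagated in E. coli through a high-copy ColE1/pUC-type origin and selected with ampicillin through the β-lactamase gene and its own promoter. An f1 phage origin is also present. For selection in mammalian cells, the backbone has a neomycin/kanamycin phosphotransferase gene driven by the SV40 enhancer/early promoter and terminated by an SV40 polyadenylation signal, which would allow G418 selection of stable transfectants.

The expression cassette uses the human CMV immediate-early enhancer and promoter, followed by a T7 promoter, the FLAG-tagged vpx open reading frame and the bovine growth hormone polyadenylation signal. The automated annotation recognises only fragments of the FLAG tag and of vpx, the latter by homology to a Vpx reference from a different SIV lineage. This is consistent with a divergent, codon-optimized sequence and need not mean the insert is truncated. The short hits annotated as an HIV-1 LTR fragment, a ble fragment and a lacI fragment are probably backbone remnants or incidental matches, not functional elements. The cloning sites are not recorded.

Vpx proteins redirect the cellular CUL4A-DDB1-DCAF1 ubiquitin ligase to degrade host restriction factors such as SAMHD1. The associated publication concerns how primate lentiviral Vpx and Vpr counteract transcriptional repression of proviruses by the HUSH complex. This construct therefore suits transient or stable expression of the protein in mammalian cells, with the FLAG epitope available for detection or immunoprecipitation.
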