Addgene plasmid #115844: pcDNA3.1 FLAG-SIV-RCM-vpx
Purpose: Encodes codon optimized FLAG tagged SIVRCM-Vpx
Depositing lab: Jeremy Luban. Depositing organization: University of Massachusetts, Worcester. Publication: Primate immunodeficiency virus proteins Vpx and Vpr counteract transcriptional repression of proviruses by the HUSH complex. Yurkovetskiy L, Guney MH, Kim K, Goh SL, McCauley S, Dauphin A, Diehl WE, Luban J. Nat Microbiol. 2018 Dec;3(12):1354-1361. doi: 10.1038/s41564-018-0256-x. Epub 2018 Oct 8. PubMed 30297740.
Backbone
  Vector backbone: pcDNA3.1-
  Vector type: Mammalian Expression
Growth in bacteria
  Bacterial resistance: Ampicillin, 100 μg/mL
  Growth temperature: 30°C
  Growth strain: NEB Stable
  Copy number: High Copy
Gene/Insert
  Gene/Insert name: SIVRCM-Vpx
  Promoter: CMV
  Tag / fusion protein: 3x-FLAG (N terminal on insert)
  Cloning method: Restriction Enzyme; 5′ cloning site Unknown (unknown if destroyed); 3′ cloning site Unknown (unknown if destroyed)
Terms and licenses: Academic/Nonprofit Terms; Industry Terms: Not Available to Industry
Depositor comments: Please visit https://www.biorxiv.org/content/early/2018/04/03/293001 for bioRxiv preprint.
How to cite: pcDNA3.1 FLAG-SIV-RCM-vpx was a gift from Jeremy Luban (Addgene plasmid # 115844 ; http://n2t.net/addgene:115844 ; RRID:Addgene_115844)
