>Addgene plasmid #115844 | pcDNA3.1 FLAG-SIV-RCM-vpx | depositor partial sequence | sequence record 218793 | SIV RCM Vpx
TCTAGAGCCGCCATGGATTATAAAGATGACGATGACAAAGACTATAAAGACGATGACGACAAAGATTACA
AGGACGACGACGACAAAGCGGCCGCTATGGCAGAACGGGCCCCTGAGGTGCCTACCGGCGCGGGAGAAGT
TGAGTTTCAACCGTGGCTGGCACGAATGCTCTATGAAATCAATCAAGAGGCCAGGCTGCACTTTCATCCT
GAGTTTATCTTTAGACTTTGGCGCACTTGTGTAGAACACTGGCATGACGAGTTGGGTCGCTCCCTCGAAT
ACGCTGGGTATAGATACCTCCTCTTGATGCAAAAGGCCCTCTTCACTCACATGCGCAGCGGCTGCAGATT
GCGGCACGGAGATCCTCCCAGACAGAGAGGCGAGCGGGTTCCGATTCTGCCTGGCATGCAGTAACCCGGG
GAATTC
